>Addgene plasmid #26453 | pECE | depositor full sequence | sequence record 12491 | Author sequence
TAAGTAATGATCATAATCAGCCATACCACATTTGTAGAGGTTTTACTTGCTTTAAAAAACCTCCCACACC
TCCCCCTGAACCTGAAACATAAAATGAATGCAATTGTTGTTGTTAACTTGTTTATTGCAGGCTTATAATG
GTTACAAATAAAGCAATAGCATCACAAATTTCACAAATAAAGCATTTTTTTCACTGCATTCTAGTTGTGG
TTTGTCCAAACTCATCAATGTATCTTATCATGTCTGGATCCTCTACGCCGGACGCATCGTGGCCGGCATC
ACCGGCGCCACAGGTGCGGTTGCTGGCGCCTATATCGCCGACATCACCGATGGGGAAGATCGGGCTCGCC
ACTTCGGGCTCATGAGCGCTTGTTTCGGCGTGGGTATGGTGGCAGGCCCCGTGGCCGGGGGACTGTTGGG
CGCCATCTCCTTGCATGCACCATTCCTTGCGGCGGCGGTGCTCAACGGCCTCAACCTACTACTGGGCTGC
TTCCTAATGCAGGAGTCGCATAAGGGAGAGCGTGCGGTGTGAAATACCGCACAGATGCGTAAGGAGAAAA
TACCGCATCAGGCGCTCTTCCGCTTCCTCGCTCACTGACTCGCTGCGCTCGGTCGTTCGGCTGCGGCGAG
CGGTATCAGCTCACTCAAAGGCGGTAATACGGTTATCCACAGAATCAGGGGATAACGCAGGAAAGAACAT
GTGAGCAAAAGGCCAGCAAAAGGCCAGGAACCGTAAAAAGGCCGCGTTGCTGGCGTTTTTCCATAGGCTC
CGCCCCCCTGACGAGCATCACAAAAATCGACGCTCAAGTCAGAGGTGGCGAAACCCGACAGGACTATAAA
GATACCAGGCGTTTCCCCCTGGAAGCTCCCTCGTGCGCTCTCCTGTTCCGACCCTGCCGCTTACCGGATA
CCTGTCCGCCTTTCTCCCTTCGGGAAGCGTGGCGCTTTCTCAATGCTCACGCTGTAGGTATCTCAGTTCG
GTGTAGGTCGTTCGCTCCAAGCTGGGCTGTGTGCACGAACCCCCCGTTCAGCCCGACCGCTGCGCCTTAT
CCGGTAACTATCGTCTTGAGTCCAACCCGGTAAGACACGACTTATCGCCACTGGCAGCAGCCACTGGTAA
CAGGATTAGCAGAGCGAGGTATGTAGGCGGTGCTACAGAGTTCTTGAAGTGGTGGCCTAACTACGGCTAC
ACTAGAAGGACAGTATTTGGTATCTGCGCTCTGCTGAAGCCAGTTACCTTCGGAAAAAGAGTTGGTAGCT
CTTGATCCGGCAAACAAACCACCGCTGGTAGCGGTGGTTTTTTTGTTTGCAAGCAGCAGATTACGCGCAG
AAAAAAAGGATCTCAAGAAGATCCTTTGATCTTTTCTACGGGGTCTGACGCTCAGTGGAACGAAAACTCA
CGTTAAGGGATTTTGGTCATGAGATTATCAAAAAGGATCTTCACCTAGATCCTTTTAAATTAAAAATGAA
GTTTTAAATCAATCTAAAAGTATATATGAGTAAACTTGGTCTGACAGTTACCAATGCTTAATCAGTGAGG
CACCTATCTCAGCGATCTGTCTATTTCGTTCATCCATAGTTGCCTGACTCCCCGTCGTGTAGATAACTAC
GATACGGGAGGGCTTACCATCTGGCCCCAGTGCTGCAATGATACCGCGAGACCCACGCTCACCGGCTCCA
GATTTATCAGCAATAAACCAGCCAGCCGGAAGGGCCGAGCGCAGAAGTGGTCCTGCAACTTTATCCGCCT
CCATCCAGTCTATTAATTGTTGCCGGGAAGCTAGAGTAAGTAGTTCGCCAGTTAATAGTTTGCGCAACGT
TGTTGCCATTGCTGCAGGCATCGTGGTGTCACGCTCGTCGTTTGGTATGGCTTCATTCAGCTCCGGTTCC
CAACGATCAAGGCGAGTTACATGATCCCCCATGTTGTGCAAAAAAGCGGTTAGCTCCTTCGGTCCTCCGA
TCGTTGTCAGAAGTAAGTTGGCCGCAGTGTTATCACTCATGGTTATGGCAGCACTGCATAATTCTCTTAC
TGTCATGCCATCCGTAAGATGCTTTTCTGTGACTGGTGAGTACTCAACCAAGTCATTCTGAGAATAGTGT
ATGCGGCGACCGAGTTGCTCTTGCCCGGCGTCAACACGGGATAATACCGCGCCACATAGCAGAACTTTAA
AAGTGCTCATCATTGGAAAACGTTCTTCGGGGCGAAAACTCTCAAGGATCTTACCGCTGTTGAGATCCAG
TTCGATGTAACCCACTCGTGCACCCAACTGATCTTCAGCATCTTTTACTTTCACCAGCGTTTCTGGGTGA
GCAAAAACAGGAAGGCAAAATGCCGCAAAAAAGGGAATAAGGGCGACACGGAAATGTTGAATACTCATAC
TCTTCCTTTTTCAATATTATTGAAGCATTTATCAGGGTTATTGTCTCATGAGCGGATACATATTTGAATG
TATTTAGAAAAATAAACAAATAGGGGTTCCGCGCACATTTCCCCGAAAAGTGCCACCTGCTTCTGAGGCG
GAAAGAACCAGCTGTGGAATGTGTGTCAGTTAGGGTGTGGAAAGTCCCCAGGCTCCCCAGCAGGCAGAAG
TATGCAAAGCATGCATCTCAATTAGTCAGCAACCAGGTGTGGAAAGTCCCCAGGCTCCCCAGCAGGCAGA
AGTATGCAAAGCATGCATCTCAATTAGTCAGCAACCATAGTCCCGCCCCTAACTCCGCCCATCCCGCCCC
TAACTCCGCCCAGTTCCGCCCATTCTCCGCCCCATGGCTGACTAATTTTTTTTATTTATGCAGAGGCCGA
GGCCGCCTCGGCCTCTGAGCTATTCCAGAAGTAGTGAGGAGGCTTTTTTGGAGGTTTTTTGGAGGAGATC
TAAGCTTGTCGACGGTACCCCGGGGAATTCGAGCTCTAGA
Features (pLannotate 1.2.2; 8 found; start..end, strand, type, name):
      7..92      +  CDS            large T antigen (fragment): large T antigen from SV40 (simian virus 40)
    115..250     +  polyA_signal   SV40 poly(A) signal: SV40 polyadenylation signal
    245..523     +  CDS            TcR (fragment): tetracycline efflux protein; tet; confers resistance to tetracycline
    523..572     +  misc_feature   bom (fragment): basis of mobility region from pBR322
    758..1346    -  rep_origin     ori: high-copy-number ColE1/pMB1/pBR322/pUC origin of replication
   1518..2378    -  CDS            AmpR: β-lactamase; bla; confers resistance to ampicillin, carbenicillin, and related antibiotics
   2379..2483    -  promoter       AmpR promoter: bla
   2554..2851    +  promoter       SV40 promoter: SV40 enhancer and early promoter
