[The description below was written by a language model from this plasmid's Addgene catalogue record and pLannotate feature annotations shown in this document.]
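Description:
pECE is a small empty mammalian expression backbone, listed at about 2.9 kb, with no gene of interest inserted. Its bacterial portion derives from pBR322-type sequences. It replicates in E. coli from a high-copy ColE1/pMB1-family origin and is selected with ampicillin through a β-lactamase gene driven by its own bla promoter. The annotation also shows leftovers of the parental plasmid: a fragment of the tetracycline efflux gene and a partial bom (basis of mobility) region. As fragments, these are not expected to be functional.

The expression unit is built from SV40 elements. The SV40 enhancer and early promoter lies near the end of the numbered sequence. The SV40 polyadenylation signal lies near the start, preceded by a short fragment of large T antigen coding sequence that was carried along with the poly(A) region. On the circular plasmid, the promoter therefore reads across the numbering junction toward the poly(A) signal. The multiple cloning site mentioned in the depositor comments presumably lies in this interval, although it is not annotated and its restriction sites are not listed. The recommended sequencing primers anneal in the SV40 promoter and SV40 poly(A) regions, which fits this arrangement. A cDNA cloned there would be transcribed from the SV40 early promoter and polyadenylated in mammalian cells.

No mammalian selection marker is annotated. The annotated author sequence is 2,910 nt, slightly shorter than the catalogue size. The depositor notes a few single-nucleotide differences and one small insertion relative to that sequence, none of which affect the cloning site or plasmid function. The associated publication used the vector in studies of insulin receptor mutants.
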