Addgene plasmid #26453: pECE
Purpose: (Empty Backbone)
Depositing lab: William Rutter. Depositing organization: University of California, San Francisco (UCSF). Publication: Replacement of insulin receptor tyrosine residues 1162 and 1163 compromises insulin-stimulated kinase activity and uptake of 2-deoxyglucose. Ellis L, Clauser E, Morgan DO, Edery M, Roth RA, Rutter WJ.. Cell. 1986 Jun 6;45(5):721-32. 10.1016/0092-8674(86)90786-5 PubMed 3518947.
Backbone
  Vector backbone: pECE
  Backbone manufacturer: Bill Rutter
  Backbone size (bp): 2924
  Vector type: Mammalian Expression
Growth in bacteria
  Bacterial resistance: Ampicillin, 100 μg/mL
  Growth temperature: 37°C
  Growth strain: DH5alpha
  Copy number: High Copy
Gene/Insert
  Gene/Insert name: Empty vector
  Insert size (bp): 2924
  Cloning method: Restriction Enzyme; 5′ cloning site NA (unknown if destroyed); 3′ cloning site NA (unknown if destroyed)
  Sequencing primers: 5′ SV40pro-F; 3′ SV40pA-R
Terms and licenses: Academic/Nonprofit Terms; Industry Terms: Not Available to Industry
Depositor comments: Plasmid kindly provided to Addgene by Dr. Anne Brunet. There are a few single nucleotide differences and one small insertion relative to author sequence but they do not alter the MCS or affect plasmid function.
How to cite: pECE was a gift from William Rutter (Addgene plasmid # 26453 ; http://n2t.net/addgene:26453 ; RRID:Addgene_26453)
