>Addgene plasmid #26453 | pECE | addgene partial sequence | sequence record 39226 | SV40pro-F 5'-TATTTATGCAGAGGCCGAGG-3'
TTTTTTGGAGGAGATCTAAGCTTGTCGACGGTACCCCGGGGAATTCGAGCTCTAGATAAGTAATGATCAT
AATCAGCCATATCACATCTGTAGAGGTTTTACTTGCTTTAAAAAACCTCCCACACCTCCCCCTGAACCTG
AAACATAAAATGAATGCAATTGTTGTTGTTAACTTGTTTATTGCAGCTTATAATGGTTACAAATAAAGCA
ATAGCATCACAAATTTCACAAATAAAGCATTTTTTTCACTGCATTCTAGTTGTGGTTTGTCCAAACTCAT
CAATGTATCTTATCATGTCTGGATCCTCTACGCCGGACGCATCGTGGCCGGCATCACCGGCGCCACAGGT
GCGGTTGCTGGCGCCTATATCGCCGACATCACCGATGGGGAAGATCGGGCTCGCCACTTCGGGCTCATGA
GCGCTTGTTTCGGCGTGGGTATGGTGGCAGGCCCCGTGGCCGGGGGACTGTTGGGCGCCATCTCCTTGCA
TGCACCATTCCTTGCGGCGGCGGTGCTCAACGGCCTCAACCTACTACTGGGCTGCTTCCTAATGCAGGAG
TCGCATAAGGGAGAGCGTCGATATGCGGTGTGAAATACCGCACAGATGCGTAAGGAGAAAATACCGCATC
AGGCGCTCTTCCGCTTCCTCGCTCACTGACTCGCTGCGCTCGGTCGTTCGGCTGCGGCGAGCGGTATCAG
CTCACTCAAAGGCGGTAATACGGTTATCCACAGAATCAGGGGATAACGCAGGAAAGAACATGTGAGCAAA
AGGCCAGCAAAAAGGCCAGGAACCGTAAAAAGGCCGCGTTGCTGGCGTTTTTCCATAGGCTCCGCCCCCC
TGACGAGCATCACAAAAATCGACGCTCAAGTCAGA
