>Addgene plasmid #26453 | pECE | addgene partial sequence | sequence record 82212 | SV40pA-R 5'-GAAATTTGTGATGCTATTGC-3'
AGCTGCATAACAAGTTAACAACAACAATTGCATTCATTTTATGTTTCAGGTTCAGGGGGAGGTGTGGGAG
GTTTTTTAAAGCAAGTAAAACCTCTACAGATGTGATATGGCTGATTATGATCATTACTTATCTAGAGCTC
GAATTCCCCGGGGTACCGTCGACAAGCTTAGATCTCCTCCAAAAAAGCCTCTTCACTACTTCTGGAATAG
CTCAGAGGCCGAGGCGGCCTCGGCCTCTGCATAAATAAAAAAAATTAGTCAGCCATGGGGCGGAGAATGG
GCGGAACTGGGCGGAGTTAGGGGCGGGATGGGCGGAGTTAGGGGCGGGACTATGGTTGCTGACTAATTGA
GATGCATGCTTTGCATACTTCTGCCTGCTGGGGAGCCTGGGGACTTTCCTTGCTGACTAATTGAGATGCA
TGCTTTGCATACTTCTGCCTGCTGGGGAGCCTGGGGACTTTCCACACCCTAACTGACACACATTCCACAG
CTGGTTCTTTCCGCCTCAGAAGGTCAGGTGGCACTTTTCGGGGAAATGTGCGCGGAACCCCTATTTGTTT
ATTTTTCTAAATACATTCAAATATGTATCCGCTCATGAGACAATAACCCTGATAAATGCTTCAATAATAT
TGAAAAAGGAAGAGTATGAGTATTCAACATTTCCGTGTCGCCCTTATTCCCTTTTTTGCGGCATTTTGCC
TTCCTGTTTTTGCTCACCCAGAAACGCTGGTGAAAGTAAAAGATGCTGAAGATCAGTTGGGTGCACGAGT
GGGTTACATCGAACTGGATCTCAACAGCGGTAAGATCCTTGAGAGTTTTCGCCCCGAAGAACGTTTTCCA
ATGATGAGCACTTTTAAAGTTCTGCTATGTGGCGCGGTATTATCCCGTGTTGACGCCGGGCAAGAGCAAC
TCGGTCGCCGCATACACTATTCTCAGAATGACTTGGTTGAGTACTCACCAGTCACAGAAAAGCATCTTAC
GGATGGCATGACAGTAAG
